Addgene plasmid #209705: pCMV-HRas(G12V)
Purpose: Mammalian expression of HRas with G12V mutation
Depositing lab: Stewart Loh. Depositing organization: SUNY Upstate Medical University. Publication: Adaptable, turn-on maturation (ATOM) fluorescent biosensors for multiplexed detection in cells. Sekhon H, Ha JH, Presti MF, Procopio SB, Jarvis AR, Mirsky PO, John AM, Loh SN. Nat Methods. 2023 Nov 9. doi: 10.1038/s41592-023-02065-w. PubMed 37945909.
Backbone
  Vector backbone: pCMV-N1
  Vector type: Mammalian Expression
Growth in bacteria
  Bacterial resistance: Kanamycin, 50 μg/mL
  Growth temperature: 37°C
  Growth strain: DH5alpha
  Copy number: High Copy
Gene/Insert
  Gene/Insert name: HRas (G12V)
  Species: Synthetic
  Cloning method: Restriction Enzyme; 5′ cloning site Unknown (unknown if destroyed); 3′ cloning site Unknown (unknown if destroyed)
Terms and licenses: Academic/Nonprofit Terms; Industry Terms: Not Available to Industry
Depositor comments: Please visit https://doi.org/10.1101/2023.03.28.534597 for bioRxiv preprint.
How to cite: pCMV-HRas(G12V) was a gift from Stewart Loh (Addgene plasmid # 209705 ; http://n2t.net/addgene:209705 ; RRID:Addgene_209705)
