[The description below was written by a language model from this plasmid's Addgene catalogue record and pLannotate feature annotations shown in this document.]
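Description:
pCMV-HRas(G12V) is a 4.5 kb mammalian expression plasmid built on the pCMV-N1 backbone, intended for expressing the G12V mutant of the small GTPase HRas in transfected cells. The human cytomegalovirus immediate-early enhancer and promoter sit upstream of a short multiple cloning site, followed directly by the HRas coding sequence and then an SV40 polyadenylation signal. The annotation software matched the insert to human HRAS as a fragment, while the catalogue lists the insert species as synthetic, so the exact extent of the coding region relative to the native protein is not fully defined by the record. The cloning sites used are also recorded as unknown. No epitope tag or fluorescent fusion partner is annotated. G12V is a well-known Ras substitution that impairs GTP hydrolysis and so keeps the protein in its active, GTP-bound signalling state.

For propagation in bacteria, the plasmid carries a high-copy ColE1/pUC-type origin and is selected with kanamycin. The resistance cassette follows the dual-use arrangement typical of this vector family. A bacterial bla promoter and the SV40 enhancer/early promoter are placed in tandem ahead of the Tn5 aminoglycoside phosphotransferase gene (NeoR/KanR), which ends in an HSV TK polyadenylation signal. This gives kanamycin resistance in E. coli and allows G418 selection in mammalian cells. An f1 origin is also present. The short large T antigen, ble and bGH poly(A) fragments in the annotation appear to be backbone remnants rather than functional elements. The associated publication concerns turn-on fluorescent biosensors for multiplexed detection in cells, which suggests this plasmid supplied active HRas as a cellular target, although the record states only that it is for mammalian expression.
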