Features (pLannotate 1.2.2; 14 found; start..end, strand, type, name):
     61..364     +  enhancer       CMV enhancer: human cytomegalovirus immediate early enhancer
    365..568     +  promoter       CMV promoter: human cytomegalovirus (CMV) immediate early promoter
    609..665     +  misc_feature   MCS: multiple cloning site
    666..1163    +  CDS            HRAS (fragment): RASH_HUMAN - Also known as HRAS1. Experimental evidence at protein level: Swiss-Prot protein existence level 1. Involved in the activation of Ras protein signal transduction (PubMed:22821884). Ras proteins bind GDP/GTP and possess intrinsic GTPase activity (PubMed:12740440, PubMed:14500341, PubMed:9020151). From Homo sapiens (Human).
   1188..1271    +  CDS            large T antigen (fragment): large T antigen from SV40 (simian virus 40)
   1294..1415    +  polyA_signal   SV40 poly(A) signal: SV40 polyadenylation signal
   1449..1877    -  rep_origin     f1 ori (sequence partly withheld): f1 bacteriophage origin of replication; arrow indicates direction of (+) strand synthesis
   1904..2008    +  promoter       AmpR promoter: bla
   2010..2367    +  promoter       SV40 promoter: SV40 enhancer and early promoter
   2402..3196    +  CDS            NeoR/KanR: aminoglycoside phosphotransferase from Tn5; aph(3')-II (or nptII); confers resistance to neomycin, kanamycin, and G418 (Geneticin®)
   3217..3369    +  CDS            ble (fragment): BLE_KLEPN - Experimental evidence at protein level: Swiss-Prot protein existence level 1. Binding protein with a strong affinity to the bleomycin family of antibiotics. Binds to CL990; an antimitotic-antibiotic compound. From Klebsiella pneumoniae.
   3428..3475    +  polyA_signal   HSV TK poly(A) signal: herpes simplex virus thymidine kinase polyadenylation signal (Cole and Stacy, 1985)
   3566..3582    -  polyA_signal   bGH poly(A) signal (fragment): bovine growth hormone polyadenylation signal
   3804..4392    +  rep_origin     ori: high-copy-number ColE1/pMB1/pBR322/pUC origin of replication
>Addgene plasmid #209705 | pCMV-HRas(G12V) | addgene full sequence | sequence record 413191 | Addgene NGS Result
TAGTTATTAATAGTAATCAATTACGGGGTCATTAGTTCATAGCCCATATATGGAGTTCCGCGTTACATAA
CTTACGGTAAATGGCCCGCCTGGCTGACCGCCCAACGACCCCCGCCCATTGACGTCAATAATGACGTATG
TTCCCATAGTAACGCCAATAGGGACTTTCCATTGACGTCAATGGGTGGAGTATTTACGGTAAACTGCCCA
CTTGGCAGTACATCAAGTGTATCATATGCCAAGTACGCCCCCTATTGACGTCAATGACGGTAAATGGCCC
GCCTGGCATTATGCCCAGTACATGACCTTATGGGACTTTCCTACTTGGCAGTACATCTACGTATTAGTCA
TCGCTATTACCATGGTGATGCGGTTTTGGCAGTACATCAATGGGCGTGGATAGCGGTTTGACTCACGGGG
ATTTCCAAGTCTCCACCCCATTGACGTCAATGGGAGTTTGTTTTGGCACCAAAATCAACGGGACTTTCCA
AAATGTCGTAACAACTCCGCCCCATTGACGCAAATGGGCGGTAGGCGTGTACGGTGGGAGGTCTATATAA
GCAGAGCTGGTTTAGTGAACCGTCAGATCCGCTAGCGCTACCGGACTCAGATCTCGAGCTCAAGCTTCGA
ATTCTGCAGTCGACGGTACCGCGGGCCCGGGATCCATGACAGAATACAAGTTAGTAGTCGTCGGTGCTGT
TGGTGTTGGTAAATCCGCTTTGACAATACAATTAATACAAAATCACTTCGTAGATGAATACGATCCAACT
ATCGAAGATTCATACAGAAAGCAAGTTGTTATTGATGGTGAAACTTGTTTGTTGGATATCTTGGATACAG
CTGGTCAAGAAGAATATTCTGCAATGAGAGATCAATACATGAGAACTGGTGAAGGTTTCTTGTGTGTTTT
TGCTATTAATAACACAAAATCATTTGAAGATATTCATCAATATAGAGAACAAATTAAAAGAGTTAAAGAT
TCTGATGATGTTCCAATGGTTTTGGTTGGTAATAAGTGTGATTTGGCTGCAAGAACTGTTGAATCTAGAC
AAGCTCAAGATTTGGCAAGATCTTATGGTATTCCATACATTGAAACTTCTGCTAAAACAAGACAAGGTGT
TGAAGATGCATTCTACACATTGGTTAGAGAAATCAGACAACATGGTGGATAAGCGGCCGCGACTCTAGAT
CATAATCAGCCATACCACATTTGTAGAGGTTTTACTTGCTTTAAAAAACCTCCCACACCTCCCCCTGAAC
CTGAAACATAAAATGAATGCAATTGTTGTTGTTAACTTGTTTATTGCAGCTTATAATGGTTACAAATAAA
GCAATAGCATCACAAATTTCACAAATAAAGCATTTTTTTCACTGCATTCTAGTTGTGGTTTGTCCAAACT
CATCAATGTATCTTAAGGCGTAAATTGTAAGCGTTAATATTTTGTTAAAATTCGCGTTAAATTTTTGTTA
AATCAGCTCATTTTTTAACCAATAGGCCGAAATCGGCAAAATCCCTTATAAATCAAAAGAATAGACCGAG
ATAGGGT
[37 nt withheld, positions 1548-1584]
AAAGAACGTGGACTCCAACGTCAAAGG
[49 nt withheld, positions 1612-1660]
T
[91 nt withheld, positions 1662-1752]
G
[124 nt withheld, positions 1754-1877]
CAGGTGGCACTTTTCGGGGAAATGTGCGCGGAACCCCTATTTGTTTATTTTTCTAAATACATTCAAATAT
GTATCCGCTCATGAGACAATAACCCTGATAAATGCTTCAATAATATTGAAAAAGGAAGAGTCCTGAGGCG
GAAAGAACCAGCTGTGGAATGTGTGTCAGTTAGGGTGTGGAAAGTCCCCAGGCTCCCCAGCAGGCAGAAG
TATGCAAAGCATGCATCTCAATTAGTCAGCAACCAGGTGTGGAAAGTCCCCAGGCTCCCCAGCAGGCAGA
AGTATGCAAAGCATGCATCTCAATTAGTCAGCAACCATAGTCCCGCCCCTAACTCCGCCCATCCCGCCCC
TAACTCCGCCCAGTTCCGCCCATTCTCCGCCCCATGGCTGACTAATTTTTTTTATTTATGCAGAGGCCGA
GGCCGCCTCGGCCTCTGAGCTATTCCAGAAGTAGTGAGGAGGCTTTTTTGGAGGCCTAGGCTTTTGCAAA
GATCGATCAAGAGACAGGATGAGGATCGTTTCGCATGATTGAACAAGATGGATTGCACGCAGGTTCTCCG
GCCGCTTGGGTGGAGAGGCTATTCGGCTATGACTGGGCACAACAGACAATCGGCTGCTCTGATGCCGCCG
TGTTCCGGCTGTCAGCGCAGGGGCGCCCGGTTCTTTTTGTCAAGACCGACCTGTCCGGTGCCCTGAATGA
ACTGCAAGACGAGGCAGCGCGGCTATCGTGGCTGGCCACGACGGGCGTTCCTTGCGCAGCTGTGCTCGAC
GTTGTCACTGAAGCGGGAAGGGACTGGCTGCTATTGGGCGAAGTGCCGGGGCAGGATCTCCTGTCATCTC
ACCTTGCTCCTGCCGAGAAAGTATCCATCATGGCTGATGCAATGCGGCGGCTGCATACGCTTGATCCGGC
TACCTGCCCATTCGACCACCAAGCGAAACATCGCATCGAGCGAGCACGTACTCGGATGGAAGCCGGTCTT
GTCGATCAGGATGATCTGGACGAAGAGCATCAGGGGCTCGCGCCAGCCGAACTGTTCGCCAGGCTCAAGG
CGAGCATGCCCGACGGCGAGGATCTCGTCGTGACCCATGGCGATGCCTGCTTGCCGAATATCATGGTGGA
AAATGGCCGCTTTTCTGGATTCATCGACTGTGGCCGGCTGGGTGTGGCGGACCGCTATCAGGACATAGCG
TTGGCTACCCGTGATATTGCTGAAGAGCTTGGCGGCGAATGGGCTGACCGCTTCCTCGTGCTTTACGGTA
TCGCCGCTCCCGATTCGCAGCGCATCGCCTTCTATCGCCTTCTTGACGAGTTCTTCTGAGCGGGACTCTG
GGGTTCGAAATGACCGACCAAGCGACGCCCAACCTGCCATCACGAGATTTCGATTCCACCGCCGCCTTCT
ATGAAAGGTTGGGCTTCGGAATCGTTTTCCGGGACGCCGGCTGGATGATCCTCCAGCGCGGGGATCTCAT
GCTGGAGTTCTTCGCCCACCCTAGGGGGAGGCTAACTGAAACACGGAAGGAGACAATACCGGAAGGAACC
CGCGCTATGACGGCAATAAAAAGACAGAATAAAACGCACGGTGTTGGGTCGTTTGTTCATAAACGCGGGG
TTCGGTCCCAGGGCTGGCACTCTGTCGATACCCCACCGAGACCCCATTGGGGCCAATACGCCCGCGTTTC
TTCCTTTTCCCCACCCCACCCCCCAAGTTCGGGTGAAGGCCCAGGGCTCGCAGCCAACGTCGGGGCGGCA
GGCCCTGCCATAGCCTCAGGTTACTCATATATACTTTAGATTGATTTAAAACTTCATTTTTAATTTAAAA
GGATCTAGGTGAAGATCCTTTTTGATAATCTCATGACCAAAATCCCTTAACGTGAGTTTTCGTTCCACTG
AGCGTCAGACCCCGTAGAAAAGATCAAAGGATCTTCTTGAGATCCTTTTTTTCTGCGCGTAATCTGCTGC
TTGCAAACAAAAAAACCACCGCTACCAGCGGTGGTTTGTTTGCCGGATCAAGAGCTACCAACTCTTTTTC
CGAAGGTAACTGGCTTCAGCAGAGCGCAGATACCAAATACTGTTCTTCTAGTGTAGCCGTAGTTAGGCCA
CCACTTCAAGAACTCTGTAGCACCGCCTACATACCTCGCTCTGCTAATCCTGTTACCAGTGGCTGCTGCC
AGTGGCGATAAGTCGTGTCTTACCGGGTTGGACTCAAGACGATAGTTACCGGATAAGGCGCAGCGGTCGG
GCTGAACGGGGGGTTCGTGCACACAGCCCAGCTTGGAGCGAACGACCTACACCGAACTGAGATACCTACA
GCGTGAGCTATGAGAAAGCGCCACGCTTCCCGAAGGGAGAAAGGCGGACAGGTATCCGGTAAGCGGCAGG
GTCGGAACAGGAGAGCGCACGAGGGAGCTTCCAGGGGGAAACGCCTGGTATCTTTATAGTCCTGTCGGGT
TTCGCCACCTCTGACTTGAGCGTCGATTTTTGTGATGCTCGTCAGGGGGGCGGAGCCTATGGAAAAACGC
CAGCAACGCGGCCTTTTTACGGTTCCTGGCCTTTTGCTGGCCTTTTGCTCACATGTTCTTTCCTGCGTTA
TCCCCTGATTCTGTGGATAACCGTATTACCGCCATGCAT
